Addgene plasmid #124537: 8xCTS1_deltaC55G-hutRNApro_BsmBIplch-SAMsgRNA_14nt Buffer_deltaC55G-hutRNApro_SV40polyA
Purpose: Cloning vector for tRNA-released synergistic activation mediator gRNA. BsmBI flanked placeholder for spacer cloning.
Depositing lab: Tudor Fulga. Depositing organization: University of Oxford. Publication: Decoupling tRNA promoter and processing activities enables specific Pol-II Cas9 guide RNA expression. Knapp DJHF, Michaels YS, Jamilly M, Ferry QRV, Barbosa H, Milne TA, Fulga TA. Nat Commun. 2019 Apr 2;10(1):1490. doi: 10.1038/s41467-019-09148-3. PubMed 30940799.
Backbone
  Vector backbone: P1-EYFP-pA (Construct 5) (Addgene: 55197)
  Vector type: Mammalian Expression
Growth in bacteria
  Bacterial resistance: Ampicillin, 100 μg/mL
  Growth temperature: 37°C
  Growth strain: DH5alpha
  Copy number: Unknown
Gene/Insert
  Gene/Insert name: deltaC55G-hutRNApro_BsmBIplch-SAMsgRNA_14nt Buffer_deltaC55G-hutRNApro
  gRNA/shRNA sequence: Unknown
  Species: H. sapiens (human)
  Mutation: d11-41 C55G, d11-41 C55G
  Promoter: Minimal ADE
  Cloning method: Restriction Enzyme; 5′ cloning site Unknown (unknown if destroyed)
Terms and licenses: Academic/Nonprofit Terms; Industry Terms: Not Available to Industry
Depositor comments: Engineered tRNA scaffold-flanked sgRNA containing 2xMS2 loops with a BsmBI cloning site for spacer cloning. The flanking variants show low/absent background with moderate guide release capability. Enhancer elements can be exchanged using the NheI site, and promoter/enhancer region can be changed using NcoI NheI double digestion. Please visit https://www.biorxiv.org/content/10.1101/342485v1 for BioRxiv preprint.
How to cite: 8xCTS1_deltaC55G-hutRNApro_BsmBIplch-SAMsgRNA_14nt Buffer_deltaC55G-hutRNApro_SV40polyA was a gift from Tudor Fulga (Addgene plasmid # 124537 ; http://n2t.net/addgene:124537 ; RRID:Addgene_124537)
