[The description below was written by a language model from this plasmid's Addgene catalogue record and pLannotate feature annotations shown in this document.]
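Description:
8xCTS1_deltaC55G-hutRNApro_BsmBIplch-SAMsgRNA_14nt Buffer_deltaC55G-hutRNApro_SV40polyA is a 3.6 kb mammalian expression plasmid built on the P1-EYFP-pA backbone. It serves as a cloning vector for guide RNAs that are transcribed by RNA polymerase II and then released by tRNA processing. It is propagated in E. coli through a high-copy ColE1/pUC-type origin with ampicillin selection (AmpR and its bla promoter), and it also carries an f1 phage origin. Short lacZα, tetracycline-resistance and SV40 large T antigen fragments are annotated, and these appear to be non-functional backbone remnants.

The payload is an S. pyogenes Cas9 sgRNA scaffold of the synergistic activation mediator (SAM) type. It contains two MS2 stem loops that recruit MS2 coat protein fusions, and in place of the spacer it has a BsmBI-flanked placeholder for inserting a target sequence. This sgRNA is flanked on both sides by engineered human tRNA-Pro scaffolds carrying the d11-41 deletion and C55G mutation, with a 14 nt buffer before the downstream copy. According to the depositor, these variants give low or absent background expression while keeping moderate guide release, consistent with separating tRNA processing from intrinsic tRNA promoter activity.

Expression is driven by a promoter recorded as "Minimal ADE" with an upstream 8xCTS1 enhancer array. Neither element is annotated in the feature tables, and the record does not define CTS1. A synthetic poly(A) signal and a Pol II pause site upstream presumably insulate the cassette from read-through transcription, and an SV40 poly(A) signal lies downstream of it. The enhancer can be exchanged through NheI, and the whole promoter/enhancer region through NcoI/NheI. The two sequence records (NGS and depositor) show the same features, offset by 39 nt.
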