Features (pLannotate 1.2.2; 14 found; start..end, strand, type, name):
    468..1328    -  CDS            AmpR: β-lactamase; bla; confers resistance to ampicillin, carbenicillin, and related antibiotics
   1329..1433    -  promoter       AmpR promoter: bla
   1460..1915    +  rep_origin     f1 ori (sequence partly withheld): f1 bacteriophage origin of replication; arrow indicates direction of (+) strand synthesis
   1920..1987    -  CDS            lacZα (fragment): LacZα fragment of β-galactosidase; lacZ fragment
   2046..2094    +  polyA_signal   poly(A) signal: synthetic polyadenylation signal
   2108..2199    +  misc_feature   pause site: RNA polymerase II transcriptional pause signal from the human α2 globin gene
   2720..2738    +  misc_RNA       MS2 stem loop: stem loop that binds the bacteriophage MS2 coat protein
   2749..2785    +  misc_RNA       gRNA scaffold (fragment): guide RNA scaffold for the Streptococcus pyogenes CRISPR/Cas9 system
   2790..2808    +  misc_RNA       MS2 stem loop: stem loop that binds the bacteriophage MS2 coat protein
   2819..2838    +  misc_RNA       gRNA scaffold (fragment): guide RNA scaffold for the Streptococcus pyogenes CRISPR/Cas9 system
   2924..3045    -  polyA_signal   SV40 poly(A) signal: SV40 polyadenylation signal
   3068..3136    -  CDS            large T antigen (fragment): large T antigen from SV40 (simian virus 40)
   3158..3241    +  CDS            TcR (fragment): tetracycline efflux protein; tet; confers resistance to tetracycline
   3322..297     -  rep_origin     ori (across the origin): high-copy-number ColE1/pMB1/pBR322/pUC origin of replication
>Addgene plasmid #124537 | 8xCTS1_deltaC55G-hutRNApro_BsmBIplch-SAMsgRNA_14nt Buffer_deltaC55G-hutRNApro_SV40polyA | depositor full sequence | sequence record 237648 | 8xCTS1_deltaC55G-hutRNApro_BsmBIplch-SAMsgRNA_14nt Buffer_deltaC55G-hutRNApro_SV40polyA sequence 3613 bps
TCCGGTAACTATCGTCTTGAGTCCAACCCGGTAAGACACGACTTATCGCCACTGGCAGCAGCCACTGGTA
ACAGGATTAGCAGAGCGAGGTATGTAGGCGGTGCTACAGAGTTCTTGAAGTGGTGGCCTAACTACGGCTA
CACTAGAAGGACAGTATTTGGTATCTGCGCTCTGCTGAAGCCAGTTACCTTCGGAAAAAGAGTTGGTAGC
TCTTGATCCGGCAAACAAACCACCGCTGGTAGCGGTGGTTTTTTTGTTTGCAAGCAGCAGATTACGCGCA
GAAAAAAAGGATCTCAAGAAGATCCTTTGATCTTTTCTACGGGGTCTGACGCTCAGTGGAACGAAAACTC
ACGTTAAGGGATTTTGGTCATGAGATTATCAAAAAGGATCTTCACCTAGATCCTTTTAAATTAAAAATGA
AGTTTTAAATCAATCTAAAGTATATATGAGTAAACTTGGTCTGACAGTTACCAATGCTTAATCAGTGAGG
CACCTATCTCAGCGATCTGTCTATTTCGTTCATCCATAGTTGCCTGACTCCCCGTCGTGTAGATAACTAC
GATACGGGAGGGCTTACCATCTGGCCCCAGTGCTGCAATGATACCGCGAGACCCACGCTCACCGGCTCCA
GATTTATCAGCAATAAACCAGCCAGCCGGAAGGGCCGAGCGCAGAAGTGGTCCTGCAACTTTATCCGCCT
CCATCCAGTCTATTAATTGTTGCCGGGAAGCTAGAGTAAGTAGTTCGCCAGTTAATAGTTTGCGCAACGT
TGTTGCCATTGCTACAGGCATCGTGGTGTCACGCTCGTCGTTTGGTATGGCTTCATTCAGCTCCGGTTCC
CAACGATCAAGGCGAGTTACATGATCCCCCATGTTGTGCAAAAAAGCGGTTAGCTCCTTCGGTCCTCCGA
TCGTTGTCAGAAGTAAGTTGGCCGCAGTGTTATCACTCATGGTTATGGCAGCACTGCATAATTCTCTTAC
TGTCATGCCATCCGTAAGATGCTTTTCTGTGACTGGTGAGTACTCAACCAAGTCATTCTGAGAATAGTGT
ATGCGGCGACCGAGTTGCTCTTGCCCGGCGTCAATACGGGATAATACCGCGCCACATAGCAGAACTTTAA
AAGTGCTCATCATTGGAAAACGTTCTTCGGGGCGAAAACTCTCAAGGATCTTACCGCTGTTGAGATCCAG
TTCGATGTAACCCACTCGTGCACCCAACTGATCTTCAGCATCTTTTACTTTCACCAGCGTTTCTGGGTGA
GCAAAAACAGGAAGGCAAAATGCCGCAAAAAAGGGAATAAGGGCGACACGGAAATGTTGAATACTCATAC
TCTTCCTTTTTCAATATTATTGAAGCATTTATCAGGGTTATTGTCTCATGAGCGGATACATATTTGAATG
TATTTAGAAAAATAAACAAATAGGGGTTCCGCGCACATTTCCCCGAAAAGTGCCACCTG
[124 nt withheld, positions 1460-1583]
C
[91 nt withheld, positions 1585-1675]
A
[49 nt withheld, positions 1677-1725]
CCTTTGACGTTGGAGTCCACGTTCTTT
[37 nt withheld, positions 1753-1789]
ACCCTATCTCGGTCTATTCTTTTGATTTATAAGGGATTTTGCCGATTTCGGCCTATTGGTTAAAAAATGA
GCTGATTTAACAAAAATTTAACGCGAATTTTAACAAAATATTAACGTTTACAATTTCCCATTCGCCATTC
AGGCTGCGCAACTGTTGGGAAGGGCGATCGGTGCGGGCCTCTTCGCTATTACGCCAGCCCAAGCTACCAT
GATAAGTAAGTAATATTAAGGTACGGGAGGTACTTGGAGCGGCCGCAATAAAATATCTTTATTTTCATTA
CATCTGTGTGTTGGTTTTTTGTGTGAATCGATAGTACTAACATACGCTCTCCATCAAAACAAAACGAAAC
AAAACAAACTAGCAAAATAGGCTGTCCCCAGTGCAAGTGCAGGTGCCAGAACATTTCTCTATCGATAGCT
AGCTGAAATATTAATGTCGCGACTATTAATATTTTCAGGCTAGCCATGCTTCGCTACACGCGACTATTAA
TATTTTCAGGCTAGCCATGCTTCGCTACACGCGACTATTAATATTTTCAAGCTAGCCATGCTTCGCTACA
CGCGACTATTAATATTTTCAGGCTAGCCATGCTTCGCTAACGCGACTATTAATATTTTCAGGCTAGTCAT
GCTTCGCTACACGCGACTATTAATATTTTCAGGCTAGCCATGCTTCGCTACACGCGACTATTAATATTTT
CAGGCTAGCCATGCTTCGCTACACGCGACTATTAATATTTTCAGGCTAGCCATGCTTCGCTACACGCGAC
TATTAATATTTTCAGGCTAGCGGGGGGCTATAAAAGGGGGTGGGGGCGTTCGTCCTGCTATCTAGCGTCG
CGTTGACCATGCCAACGGCTCGTTGGGAGGTCCCGGGTTGAAATCCCGGACGAGCCCGGAGACGGACGTC
TCCGTTTTAGAGCTAGGCCAACATGAGGATCACCCATGTCTGCAGGGCCTAGCAAGTTAAAATAAGGCTA
GTCCGTTATCAACTTGGCCAACATGAGGATCACCCATGTCTGCAGGGCCAAGTGGCACCGAGTCGGTGCA
ACCAGTTTGTGTCGGCTCGTTGGGAGGTCCCGGGTTGAAATCCCGGACGAGCCCGGGACGGCCGGCCGCT
TCGAGCAGACATGATAAGATACATTGATGAGTTTGGACAAACCACAACTAGAATGCAGTGAAAAAAATGC
TTTATTTGTGAAATTTGTGATGCTATTGCTTTATTTGTAACCATTATAAGCTGCAATAAACAAGTTAACA
ACAACAATTGCATTCATTTTATGTTTCAGGTTCAGGGGGAGGTGTGGGAGGTTTTTTAAAGCAAGTAAAA
CCTCTACAAATGTGGTAAAATCGATAAGGATCGAGTATGTCGACCGATGCCCTTGAGAGCCTTCAACCCA
GTCAGCTCCTTCCGGTGGGCGCGGGGCATGACTATCGTCGCCGCACTTATGATGCAACTCGTAGGACAGG
TGCATGTGAGCAAAAGGCCAGCAAAAGGCCAGGAACCGTAAAAAGGCCGCGTTGCTGGCGTTTTTCCATA
GGCTCCGCCCCCCTGACGAGCATCACAAAAATCGACGCTCAAGTCAGAGGTGGCGAAACCCGACAGGACT
ATAAAGATACCAGGCGTTTCCCCCTGGAAGCTCCCTCGTGCGCTCTCCTGTTCCGACCCTGCCGCTTACC
GGATACCTGTCCGCCTTTCTCCCTTCGGGAAGCGTGGCGCTTTCTCAATGCTCACGCTGTAGGTATCTCA
GTTCGGTGTAGGTCGTTCGCTCCAAGCTGGGCTGTGTGCACGAACCCCCCGTTCAGCCCGACCGCTGCGC
CTTA
