Features (pLannotate 1.2.2; 14 found; start..end, strand, type, name):
    429..1289    -  CDS            AmpR: β-lactamase; bla; confers resistance to ampicillin, carbenicillin, and related antibiotics
   1290..1394    -  promoter       AmpR promoter: bla
   1421..1849    +  rep_origin     f1 ori (sequence partly withheld): f1 bacteriophage origin of replication; arrow indicates direction of (+) strand synthesis
   1881..1948    -  CDS            lacZα (fragment): LacZα fragment of β-galactosidase; lacZ fragment
   2007..2055    +  polyA_signal   poly(A) signal: synthetic polyadenylation signal
   2069..2160    +  misc_feature   pause site: RNA polymerase II transcriptional pause signal from the human α2 globin gene
   2681..2699    +  misc_RNA       MS2 stem loop: stem loop that binds the bacteriophage MS2 coat protein
   2710..2746    +  misc_RNA       gRNA scaffold (fragment): guide RNA scaffold for the Streptococcus pyogenes CRISPR/Cas9 system
   2751..2769    +  misc_RNA       MS2 stem loop: stem loop that binds the bacteriophage MS2 coat protein
   2780..2799    +  misc_RNA       gRNA scaffold (fragment): guide RNA scaffold for the Streptococcus pyogenes CRISPR/Cas9 system
   2885..3006    -  polyA_signal   SV40 poly(A) signal: SV40 polyadenylation signal
   3029..3097    -  CDS            large T antigen (fragment): large T antigen from SV40 (simian virus 40)
   3119..3202    +  CDS            TcR (fragment): tetracycline efflux protein; tet; confers resistance to tetracycline
   3283..258     -  rep_origin     ori (across the origin): high-copy-number ColE1/pMB1/pBR322/pUC origin of replication
>Addgene plasmid #124537 | 8xCTS1_deltaC55G-hutRNApro_BsmBIplch-SAMsgRNA_14nt Buffer_deltaC55G-hutRNApro_SV40polyA | addgene full sequence | sequence record 242309 | Addgene NGS Result
GACTTATCGCCACTGGCAGCAGCCACTGGTAACAGGATTAGCAGAGCGAGGTATGTAGGCGGTGCTACAG
AGTTCTTGAAGTGGTGGCCTAACTACGGCTACACTAGAAGAACAGTATTTGGTATCTGCGCTCTGCTGAA
GCCAGTTACCTTCGGAAAAAGAGTTGGTAGCTCTTGATCCGGCAAACAAACCACCGCTGGTAGCGGTGGT
TTTTTTGTTTGCAAGCAGCAGATTACGCGCAGAAAAAAAGGATCTCAAGAAGATCCTTTGATCTTTTCTA
CGGGGTCTGACGCTCAGTGGAACGAAAACTCACGTTAAGGGATTTTGGTCATGAGATTATCAAAAAGGAT
CTTCACCTAGATCCTTTTAAATTAAAAATGAAGTTTTAAATCAATCTAAAGTATATATGAGTAAACTTGG
TCTGACAGTTACCAATGCTTAATCAGTGAGGCACCTATCTCAGCGATCTGTCTATTTCGTTCATCCATAG
TTGCCTGACTCCCCGTCGTGTAGATAACTACGATACGGGAGGGCTTACCATCTGGCCCCAGTGCTGCAAT
GATACCGCGAGACCCACGCTCACCGGCTCCAGATTTATCAGCAATAAACCAGCCAGCCGGAAGGGCCGAG
CGCAGAAGTGGTCCTGCAACTTTATCCGCCTCCATCCAGTCTATTAATTGTTGCCGGGAAGCTAGAGTAA
GTAGTTCGCCAGTTAATAGTTTGCGCAACGTTGTTGCCATTGCTACAGGCATCGTGGTGTCACGCTCGTC
GTTTGGTATGGCTTCATTCAGCTCCGGTTCCCAACGATCAAGGCGAGTTACATGATCCCCCATGTTGTGC
AAAAAAGCGGTTAGCTCCTTCGGTCCTCCGATCGTTGTCAGAAGTAAGTTGGCCGCAGTGTTATCACTCA
TGGTTATGGCAGCACTGCATAATTCTCTTACTGTCATGCCATCCGTAAGATGCTTTTCTGTGACTGGTGA
GTACTCAACCAAGTCATTCTGAGAATAGTGTATGCGGCGACCGAGTTGCTCTTGCCCGGCGTCAATACGG
GATAATACCGCGCCACATAGCAGAACTTTAAAAGTGCTCATCATTGGAAAACGTTCTTCGGGGCGAAAAC
TCTCAAGGATCTTACCGCTGTTGAGATCCAGTTCGATGTAACCCACTCGTGCACCCAACTGATCTTCAGC
ATCTTTTACTTTCACCAGCGTTTCTGGGTGAGCAAAAACAGGAAGGCAAAATGCCGCAAAAAAGGGAATA
AGGGCGACACGGAAATGTTGAATACTCATACTCTTCCTTTTTCAATATTATTGAAGCATTTATCAGGGTT
ATTGTCTCATGAGCGGATACATATTTGAATGTATTTAGAAAAATAAACAAATAGGGGTTCCGCGCACATT
TCCCCGAAAAGTGCCACCTG
[124 nt withheld, positions 1421-1544]
C
[91 nt withheld, positions 1546-1636]
A
[49 nt withheld, positions 1638-1686]
CCTTTGACGTTGGAGTCCACGTTCTTT
[37 nt withheld, positions 1714-1750]
ACCCTATCTCGGTCTATTCTTTTGATTTATAAGGGATTTTGCCGATTTCGGCCTATTGGTTAAAAAATGA
GCTGATTTAACAAAAATTTAACGCGAATTTTAACAAAATATTAACGCTTACAATTTGCCATTCGCCATTC
AGGCTGCGCAACTGTTGGGAAGGGCGATCGGTGCGGGCCTCTTCGCTATTACGCCAGCCCAAGCTACCAT
GATAAGTAAGTAATATTAAGGTACGGGAGGTACTTGGAGCGGCCGCAATAAAATATCTTTATTTTCATTA
CATCTGTGTGTTGGTTTTTTGTGTGAATCGATAGTACTAACATACGCTCTCCATCAAAACAAAACGAAAC
AAAACAAACTAGCAAAATAGGCTGTCCCCAGTGCAAGTGCAGGTGCCAGAACATTTCTCTATCGATAGCT
AGCTGAAATATTAATGTCGCGACTATTAATATTTTCAGGCTAGCCATGCTTCGCTACACGCGACTATTAA
TATTTTCAGGCTAGCCATGCTTCGCTACACGCGACTATTAATATTTTCAAGCTAGCCATGCTTCGCTACA
CGCGACTATTAATATTTTCAGGCTAGCCATGCTTCGCTAACGCGACTATTAATATTTTCAGGCTAGTCAT
GCTTCGCTACACGCGACTATTAATATTTTCAGGCTAGCCATGCTTCGCTACACGCGACTATTAATATTTT
CAGGCTAGCCATGCTTCGCTACACGCGACTATTAATATTTTCAGGCTAGCCATGCTTCGCTACACGCGAC
TATTAATATTTTCAGGCTAGCGGGGGGCTATAAAAGGGGGTGGGGGCGTTCGTCCTGCTATCTAGCGTCG
CGTTGACCATGCCAACGGCTCGTTGGGAGGTCCCGGGTTGAAATCCCGGACGAGCCCGGAGACGGACGTC
TCCGTTTTAGAGCTAGGCCAACATGAGGATCACCCATGTCTGCAGGGCCTAGCAAGTTAAAATAAGGCTA
GTCCGTTATCAACTTGGCCAACATGAGGATCACCCATGTCTGCAGGGCCAAGTGGCACCGAGTCGGTGCA
ACCAGTTTGTGTCGGCTCGTTGGGAGGTCCCGGGTTGAAATCCCGGACGAGCCCGGGACGGCCGGCCGCT
TCGAGCAGACATGATAAGATACATTGATGAGTTTGGACAAACCACAACTAGAATGCAGTGAAAAAAATGC
TTTATTTGTGAAATTTGTGATGCTATTGCTTTATTTGTAACCATTATAAGCTGCAATAAACAAGTTAACA
ACAACAATTGCATTCATTTTATGTTTCAGGTTCAGGGGGAGGTGTGGGAGGTTTTTTAAAGCAAGTAAAA
CCTCTACAAATGTGGTAAAATCGATAAGGATCGAGTATGTCGACCGATGCCCTTGAGAGCCTTCAACCCA
GTCAGCTCCTTCCGGTGGGCGCGGGGCATGACTATCGTCGCCGCACTTATGATGCAACTCGTAGGACAGG
TGCATGTGAGCAAAAGGCCAGCAAAAGGCCAGGAACCGTAAAAAGGCCGCGTTGCTGGCGTTTTTCCATA
GGCTCCGCCCCCCTGACGAGCATCACAAAAATCGACGCTCAAGTCAGAGGTGGCGAAACCCGACAGGACT
ATAAAGATACCAGGCGTTTCCCCCTGGAAGCTCCCTCGTGCGCTCTCCTGTTCCGACCCTGCCGCTTACC
GGATACCTGTCCGCCTTTCTCCCTTCGGGAAGCGTGGCGCTTTCTCATAGCTCACGCTGTAGGTATCTCA
GTTCGGTGTAGGTCGTTCGCTCCAAGCTGGGCTGTGTGCACGAACCCCCCGTTCAGCCCGACCGCTGCGC
CTTATCCGGTAACTATCGTCTTGAGTCCAACCCGGTAAGACAC
